Addgene plasmid #200055: pTHY_P0021_T2c_BCD_0.45K
Purpose: Bicistronic RBS 0.45K Part
Depositing lab: Ross Thyer. Depositing organization: Rice University. Publication: Interrogating the Function of Bicistronic Translational Control Elements to Improve Consistency of Gene Expression. Jansen Z, Reilly SR, Lieber-Kotz M, Li AZ, Wei Q, Kulhanek DL, Gilmour AR, Thyer R. ACS Synth Biol. 2023 Jun 16;12(6):1608-1615. doi: 10.1021/acssynbio.3c00093. Epub 2023 May 30. PubMed 37253269.
Backbone
  Vector backbone: pUC
  Total vector size (bp): 3277
  Vector type: Bacterial Expression
Growth in bacteria
  Bacterial resistance: Ampicillin, 100 μg/mL
  Growth temperature: 37°C
  Growth strain: DB3.1
  Copy number: High Copy
Gene/Insert
  Gene/Insert name: BCD 0.45K
  Species: Synthetic
  Insert size (bp): 167
  Cloning method: Restriction Enzyme; 5′ cloning site BsmBI (destroyed during cloning); 3′ cloning site BsmBI (destroyed during cloning)
  Sequencing primers: 5′ acagggctataaggtagatccggg; 3′ ctcttttctggaatttggtaccgagggtgacttc
Terms and licenses: Academic/Nonprofit Terms; Industry Terms: Not Available to Industry
Depositor comments: This plasmid encodes a part for use in a heirarchical golden gate plasmid assembly system. The part insert is a bicistronic translational control element for regulating translation of protein-coding genes in E. coli. It is flanked by sites for the type IIS restriction enzyme BsaI and yields 5' and 3' overhangs of GGAG and TATG respectively. The backbone contains a pUC origin, a TEM-1 ampicillin resistance marker, and a ccdB marker such that the part plasmid does not carry through into higher order plasmid assemblies. The plasmid must be propagated in an E. coli strain which is resistant to ccdB. Please visit https://www.biorxiv.org/content/10.1101/2023.02.09.527918v1 for bioRxiv preprint.
How to cite: pTHY_P0021_T2c_BCD_0.45K was a gift from Ross Thyer (Addgene plasmid # 200055 ; http://n2t.net/addgene:200055 ; RRID:Addgene_200055)
