[The description below was written by a language model from this plasmid's Addgene catalogue record and pLannotate feature annotations shown in this document.]
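Description:
pTHY_P0021_T2c_BCD_0.45K is a small (about 3.3 kb) high-copy pUC-based part plasmid from a hierarchical Golden Gate assembly toolkit for E. coli. It replicates from a ColE1/pUC origin and is selected with ampicillin through a TEM-1 β-lactamase gene driven by its native bla promoter. The backbone also carries a ccdB toxin gene, which the feature table places downstream of a fragment matching the constitutive J23119 promoter and a tobacco ringspot virus satellite hammerhead ribozyme. Because CcdB poisons DNA gyrase in ordinary strains, the plasmid has to be maintained in a ccdB-resistant host such as DB3.1. This makes the toxin a counter-selection marker: uncut or religated part plasmid cannot survive in standard strains and so does not carry through into higher-order assemblies.

The payload is a 167 bp synthetic bicistronic design (BCD) translational control element, labelled 0.45K. Elements of this type couple translation of a short leader cistron to that of the downstream gene, which tends to make expression levels less dependent on the sequence of the coding region. The part was cloned through BsmBI sites that were destroyed in the process, and it is flanked by BsaI sites that release it with GGAG and TATG overhangs, so that it joins directly onto the start codon of a following coding-sequence part. The annotation does not label the BCD itself, but it detects a second copy of the hammerhead ribozyme near the start of the record. Whether that copy lies within the insert is not stated. Short matches to a lacIq promoter and to yciV are fragmentary hits of unclear significance. The plasmid serves as a ribosome-binding-site part for building bacterial expression constructs with more consistent translation.
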