Features (pLannotate 1.2.2; 9 found; start..end, strand, type, name):
    112..161     +  misc_RNA       sTRSV HHRz: hammerhead ribozyme from the tobacco ringspot virus satellite RNA (Khvorova et al., 2003)
    313..334     -  promoter       lacIq promoter (fragment): lacI (mutant); In the lacIq allele, a single base change in the promoter boosts expression of the lacI gene about 10-fold.
    447..503     -  CDS            yciV (fragment): RNAAM_ECOLI - Also known as trpH From Escherichia coli (strain K12).
    524..595     +  promoter       AmpR promoter: bla
    596..1453    +  CDS            bla: BLAT_ECOLX - Experimental evidence at protein level: Swiss-Prot protein existence level 1. TEM-type are the most prevalent beta-lactamases in enterobacteria; they hydrolyze the beta-lactam bond in susceptible beta-lactam antibiotics, thus conferring resistance to penicillins and cephalosporins. TEM-3 and TEM-4 are capable of hydrolyzing cefotaxime and ceftazidime. TEM-5 is capable of hydrolyzing ceftazidime. TEM-6 is capable of hydrolyzing ceftazidime and aztreonam. TEM-8/CAZ-2, TEM- 16/CAZ-7 and TEM-24/CAZ-6 are markedly active against ceftazidime. IRT- 4 shows resistance to beta-lactamase in
   1628..1649    +  promoter       J23119(SpeI) promoter (fragment): bacterial promoter (Registry of Standard Biological Parts BBa J23119) modified to end with an SpeI site
   1680..1729    +  misc_RNA       sTRSV HHRz: hammerhead ribozyme from the tobacco ringspot virus satellite RNA (Khvorova et al., 2003)
   1841..2143    +  CDS            ccdB: CCDB_ECOLI - Also known as G, letB, letD. Experimental evidence at protein level: Swiss-Prot protein existence level 1. Toxic component of a type II toxin-antitoxin (TA) system, functioning in plasmid maintainence. Responsible for the post- segregational killing (PSK) of plasmid-free cells, also referred to as a plasmid addiction system. Half-life of over 2 hours. Cell killing by CcdB is accompanied by filamentation, defects in chromosome and plasmid segregation, defects in cell division, formation of anucleate cells, decreased DNA synthesis and plasmid loss. Interferes with the activity of DN
   2406..2994    +  rep_origin     ori: high-copy-number ColE1/pMB1/pBR322/pUC origin of replication
>Addgene plasmid #200055 | pTHY_P0021_T2c_BCD_0.45K | addgene full sequence | sequence record 403750 | Addgene NGS Result
ACAGGGCTATAAGGTAGATCCGGGTCGACAGATATAATTAGCCAAAAATTTCTGTAATAAATATCACTAG
CTCAGATTCAGTAGACCGCTGTTGGATAGGTCTCTGGAGAGCTGTCACCGGATGTGCTTTCCGGTCTGAT
GAGTCCGTGAGGACGAAACAGCCTCTACAAATAATTTTGTTTAAGGGCCCAAGTTCACTTAAAAAGGAGA
TCAACAATGAAAGCAATTTTCGTACTGAAACATCTTAATCATGCTCACGTCCCTTAAATATGAGAGACCA
TCGTGCATGATCTACGTGCGTCACATGCAGTACCTGAATTGACTCTCTTCCGGGGATCAAATGTAGCACC
TGAAGTCACCCTCGGTACCAAATTCCAGAAAAGAGGCCTCCCGAAAGGGGGGCCTTTTTTCGTTTTGGTC
CGTTACTGGAACGTTGTGAGGTACACGGAAGCTGTGGTATGGCTGTGCAGGTCGTAAATCACTGCATAAT
TCGTGTCGCTCAAGGCGCATATTTTTCTAAATACATTCAAATATGTATCCGCTCATGAGACAATAACCCT
GATAAATGCTTCAATAATATTGAAAAAGGAAGAGTATGAGTATTCAACATTTCCGTGTCGCCCTTATTCC
CTTTTTTGCGGCATTTTGCCTTCCTGTTTTTGCTCACCCAGAAACGCTGGTGAAAGTAAAAGATGCTGAA
GATCAGTTGGGTGCACGAGTGGGTTACATCGAACTGGATCTCAACAGCGGTAAGATCCTTGAGAGTTTTC
GCCCCGAAGAACGTTTTCCAATGATGAGCACTTTTAAAGTTCTGCTATGTGGCGCGGTATTATCCCGTGT
TGACGCCGGGCAAGAGCAACTCGGTCGCCGCATACACTATTCTCAGAATGACTTGGTTGAGTACTCACCA
GTCACAGAAAAGCATCTTACGGATGGCATGACAGTAAGAGAATTATGCAGTGCTGCCATAACCATGAGTG
ATAACACTGCGGCCAACTTACTTCTGACAACGATCGGAGGACCGAAGGAGCTAACCGCTTTTTTGCACAA
CATGGGGGATCATGTAACTCGCCTTGATCGTTGGGAACCGGAGCTGAATGAAGCCATACCAAACGACGAG
CGTGACACCACGATGCCTGCAGCAATGGCAACAACGTTGCGCAAACTATTAACTGGCGAACTACTTACTC
TAGCTTCCCGGCAACAATTAATAGACTGGATGGAGGCGGATAAAGTTGCAGGACCACTTCTGCGCTCGGC
CCTTCCGGCTGGCTGGTTTATTGCTGATAAATCTGGAGCCGGTGAGCGTGGATCGCGCGGTATCATTGCA
GCACTGGGGCCAGATGGTAAGCCCTCCCGTATCGTAGTTATCTACACGACGGGGAGTCAGGCAACTATGG
ATGAACGAAATAGACAGATCGCTGAGATAGGTGCCTCACTGATTAAGCATTGGTAACTGTTAGACCAAGT
TTACTCATATATACTTTAGATTGATTTAAAACTTCATTTTTAATTTAAAAGGATCTAGGTGAAGATCCTT
TTTGATAATCTCATGACCAAAATCCCTTAACGTGAGTTTTCGTTCCACTGAGCGTCGAGTGGCTGTCGAC
CGGCGAAAAGTTCGATTACAGCTAGCTCAGTCCTAGGTACAATTACAGCCATCGTACGAGCCCGGAGAGC
TGTCACCGGATGTGCTTTCCGGTCTGATGAGTCCGTGAGGACGAAACAGCCTCTACAAATAATTTTGTTT
AAGGGCCCAAGTTCACTTAAAAAGGAGATCAACAATGAAAGCAATTTTCGTACTGAAACATCTTAATCAT
GCGGATTCTAGTTAAATATGATGCAGTTTAAGGTTTACACCTATAAAAGAGAGAGCCGTTATCGTCTGTT
TGTGGATGTACAGAGTGATATTATTGACACGCCCGGGCGACGGATGGTGATCCCCCTGGCCAGTGCACGT
CTGCTGTCAGATAAAGTCTCCCGTGAACTTTACCCGGTGGTGCATATCGGGGATGAAAGCTGGCGCATGA
TGACCACCGATATGGCCAGTGTGCCGGTGTCCGTTATCGGGGAAGAAGTGGCTGATCTCAGCCACCGCGA
AAATGACATCAAAAACGCCATTAACCTGATGTTCTGGGGAATATAAATCCGTTTTAGTTCGTCGGTCAGT
TTCACCTGATTTACGTAAAAACCCGCTTCGGCGGGTTTTTGCTTTTGGAGGGGCAGAAAGATGAATGACT
GTCGCTGTGTACGCGATAGATAAAAAAAAAGGTTTAGACAGTGCGAAAGCACTGTCTAAACCTTTTTTTT
CCTGCTCAGGCGCAACCGATCATGACCAAAATCCCTTAACGTGAGTTTTCGTTCCACTGAGCGTCAGACC
CCGTAGAAAAGATCAAAGGATCTTCTTGAGATCCTTTTTTTCTGCGCGTAATCTGCTGCTTGCAAACAAA
AAAACCACCGCTACCAGCGGTGGTTTGTTTGCCGGATCAAGAGCTACCAACTCTTTTTCCGAAGGTAACT
GGCTTCAGCAGAGCGCAGATACCAAATACTGTTCTTCTAGTGTAGCCGTAGTTAGGCCACCACTTCAAGA
ACTCTGTAGCACCGCCTACATACCTCGCTCTGCTAATCCTGTTACCAGTGGCTGCTGCCAGTGGCGATAA
GTCGTGTCTTACCGGGTTGGACTCAAGACGATAGTTACCGGATAAGGCGCAGCGGTCGGGCTGAACGGGG
GGTTCGTGCACACAGCCCAGCTTGGAGCGAACGACCTACACCGAACTGAGATACCTACAGCGTGAGCTAT
GAGAAAGCGCCACGCTTCCCGAAGGGAGAAAGGCGGACAGGTATCCGGTAAGCGGCAGGGTCGGAACAGG
AGAGCGCACGAGGGAGCTTCCAGGGGGAAACGCCTGGTATCTTTATAGTCCTGTCGGGTTTCGCCACCTC
TGACTTGAGCGTCGATTTTTGTGATGCTCGTCAGGGGGGCGGAGCCTATGGAAAAACGCCAGCAACGCGG
CCTTTTTACGGTTCCTGGCCTTTTGCTGGCCTTTTGCTCACATGTTCTTTCCTGCGTTATCCCCTGATTC
TGTGGATAACCGTATTACCGCCTTTGAGTGAGCTGATACCGCTCGCCGCAGCCGAACGACCGAGCGCAGC
GAGTCAGTGAGCCCCTGTTTCCCGACTGGAAAGCGGCGACTCCTGCATTAGGAAATTATAAACGCAGGTC
TTTTCGCCGGTGTATTTCTTGCAAAAAAAAACCCCGCCGAAGCGGGGTTTTTTTTTTT
