>Addgene plasmid #200055 | pTHY_P0021_T2c_BCD_0.45K | depositor partial sequence | sequence record 390144 | BCD 0.45K Part
GGAGAGCTGTCACCGGATGTGCTTTCCGGTCTGATGAGTCCGTGAGGACGAAACAGCCTCTACAAATAAT
TTTGTTTAAGGGCCCAAGTTCACTTAAAAAGGAGATCAACAATGAAAGCAATTTTCGTACTGAAACATCT
TAATCATGCTCACGTCCCTTAAATATG
